LOCUS       Exported 7046 bp ds-DNA circular SYN 12-NOV-2021
DEFINITION  CRISPR donor plasmid to create GFP fusion proteins.
ACCESSION   .
VERSION     .
KEYWORDS    pSOX2-donor
SOURCE      synthetic DNA construct
  ORGANISM  synthetic DNA construct
REFERENCE   1 (bases 1 to 7046)
  TITLE     ENCODE collection: CRISPR constructs
REFERENCE   2 (bases 1 to 7046)
  AUTHORS   .
  TITLE     Direct Submission
  JOURNAL   Exported Nov 12, 2021 from SnapGene Server 1.1.58
            http://www.snapgene.com
FEATURES             Location/Qualifiers
     source          1..7046
                     /organism="synthetic DNA construct"
                     /mol_type="other DNA"
     primer_bind     complement(34..50)
                     /label=M13 rev
                     /note="common sequencing primer, one of multiple similar
                     variants"
     primer_bind     complement(34..50)
                     /label=M13 Reverse
                     /note="In lacZ gene. Also called M13-rev"
     primer_bind     complement(47..69)
                     /label=M13/pUC Reverse
                     /note="In lacZ gene"
     protein_bind    58..74
                     /label=lac operator
                     /bound_moiety="lac repressor encoded by lacI"
                     /note="The lac repressor binds to the lac operator to
                     inhibit transcription in E. coli. This inhibition can be
                     relieved by adding lactose or
                     isopropyl-beta-D-thiogalactopyranoside (IPTG)."
     promoter        complement(82..112)
                     /label=lac promoter
                     /note="promoter for the E. coli lac operon"
     protein_bind    127..148
                     /label=CAP binding site
                     /bound_moiety="E. coli catabolite activator protein"
                     /note="CAP binding activates transcription in the presence
                     of cAMP."
     primer_bind     complement(265..282)
                     /label=L4440
                     /note="L4440 vector, forward primer"
     rep_origin      complement(436..1024)
                     /direction=LEFT
                     /label=ori
                     /note="high-copy-number ColE1/pMB1/pBR322/pUC origin of
                     replication"
     primer_bind     complement(516..535)
                     /label=pBR322ori-F
                     /note="pBR322 origin, forward primer"
     CDS             complement(1195..2055)
                     /codon_start=1
                     /gene="bla"
                     /product="beta-lactamase"
                     /label=AmpR
                     /note="confers resistance to ampicillin, carbenicillin, and
                     related antibiotics"
                     /translation="MSIQHFRVALIPFFAAFCLPVFAHPETLVKVKDAEDQLGARVGYI
                     ELDLNSGKILESFRPEERFPMMSTFKVLLCGAVLSRIDAGQEQLGRRIHYSQNDLVEYS
                     PVTEKHLTDGMTVRELCSAAITMSDNTAANLLLTTIGGPKELTAFLHNMGDHVTRLDRW
                     EPELNEAIPNDERDTTMPVAMATTLRKLLTGELLTLASRQQLIDWMEADKVAGPLLRSA
                     LPAGWFIADKSGAGERGSRGIIAALGPDGKPSRIVVIYTTGSQATMDERNRQIAEIGAS
                     LIKHW"
     primer_bind     1818..1837
                     /label=Amp-R
                     /note="Ampicillin resistance gene, reverse primer"
     promoter        complement(2056..2160)
                     /gene="bla"
                     /label=AmpR promoter
     primer_bind     2228..2246
                     /label=pBRforEco
                     /note="pBR322 vectors, upsteam of EcoRI site, forward
                     primer"
     primer_bind     complement(2284..2306)
                     /label=pGEX 3'
                     /note="pGEX vectors, reverse primer"
     primer_bind     2406..2425
                     /label=pRS-marker
                     /note="pRS vectors, use to sequence yeast selectable
                     marker"
     primer_bind     2619..2641
                     /label=M13/pUC Forward
                     /note="In lacZ gene"
     primer_bind     2633..2650
                     /label=M13 Forward
                     /note="In lacZ gene. Also called M13-F20 or M13 (-21)
                     Forward"
     primer_bind     2634..2650
                     /label=M13 fwd
                     /note="common sequencing primer, one of multiple similar
                     variants"
     CDS             3633..3653
                     /codon_start=1
                     /product="tobacco etch virus (TEV) protease recognition and
                     cleavage site"
                     /label=TEV site
                     /translation="ENLYFQG"
     CDS             3666..3710
                     /codon_start=1
                     /product="affinity and epitope tag derived from pancreatic
                     ribonuclease A"
                     /label=S-Tag
                     /translation="KETAAAKFERQHMDS"
     CDS             3750..3773
                     /codon_start=1
                     /product="recognition and cleavage site for human
                     rhinovirus 3C and PreScission proteases"
                     /label=HRV 3C site
                     /translation="LEVLFQGP"
     CDS             3801..4520
                     /codon_start=1
                     /product="the original enhanced GFP (Yang et al., 1996)"
                     /label=EGFP
                     /note="mammalian codon-optimized"
                     /translation="MVSKGEELFIGVVPILVELDGDVNGHKFSVSGEGEGDATYGKLTL
                     KFICTTGKLPVPWPTLVTTLTYGVQCFSRYPDHMKQHDFFKSAMPEGYVQERTIFFKDD
                     GNYKTRAEVKFEGDTLVNRIELKGIDFKEDGNILGHKLEYNYNSHNVYIMADKQRNGIK
                     VNFKIRHNIEDGSVQLADHYQQNTPIGDGPVLLPDNHYLSTQSALSKDPNEKRDHMVLK
                     EFVTAAGITLGMDELYK"
     primer_bind     complement(3846..3867)
                     /label=EGFP-N
                     /note="EGFP, reverse primer"
     primer_bind     complement(4107..4126)
                     /label=EXFP-R
                     /note="For distinguishing EGFP variants, reverse primer"
     misc_feature    4558..5143
                     /label=IRES2
                     /note="internal ribosome entry site (IRES) of the
                     encephalomyocarditis virus (EMCV)"
     primer_bind     complement(4724..4741)
                     /label=IRES reverse
                     /note="IRES internal ribosome entry site, reverse primer.
                     Also called pCDH-rev"
     primer_bind     4951..4970
                     /label=IRES-F
                     /note="IRES internal ribosome entry site, forward primer"
     CDS             5225..6028
                     /codon_start=1
                     /gene="aph(3')-II (or nptII)"
                     /product="aminoglycoside phosphotransferase from Tn5"
                     /label=NeoR/KanR
                     /note="confers resistance to neomycin, kanamycin, and G418
                     (Geneticin(R))"
                     /translation="MGSAIEQDGLHAGSPAAWVERLFGYDWAQQTIGCSDAAVFRLSAQ
                     GRPVLFVKTDLSGALNELQDEAARLSWLATTGVPCAAVLDVVTEAGRDWLLLGEVPGQD
                     LLSSHLAPAEKVSIMADAMRRLHTLDPATCPFDHQAKHRIERARTRMEAGLVDQDDLDE
                     EHQGLAPAELFARLKARMPDGEDLVVTHGDACLPNIMVENGRFSGFIDCGRLGVADRYQ
                     DIALATRDIAEELGGEWADRFLVLYGIAAPDSQRIAFYRLLDEFF"
     primer_bind     complement(5288..5307)
                     /label=Neo-R
                     /note="Neomycin resistance gene, reverse primer"
     primer_bind     5898..5917
                     /label=Neo-F
                     /note="Neomycin resistance gene, forward primer"
ORIGIN
        1 gacctgcagg catgcaagct tggcgtaatc atggtcatag ctgtttcctg tgtgaaattg
       61 ttatccgctc acaattccac acaacatacg agccggaagc ataaagtgta aagcctgggg
      121 tgcctaatga gtgagctaac tcacattaat tgcgttgcgc tcactgcccg ctttccagtc
      181 gggaaacctg tcgtgccagc tgcattaatg aatcggccaa cgcgcgggga gaggcggttt
      241 gcgtattggg cgctcttccg cttcctcgct cactgactcg ctgcgctcgg tcgttcggct
      301 gcggcgagcg gtatcagctc actcaaaggc ggtaatacgg ttatccacag aatcagggga
      361 taacgcagga aagaacatgt gagcaaaagg ccagcaaaag gccaggaacc gtaaaaaggc
      421 cgcgttgctg gcgtttttcc ataggctccg cccccctgac gagcatcaca aaaatcgacg
      481 ctcaagtcag aggtggcgaa acccgacagg actataaaga taccaggcgt ttccccctgg
      541 aagctccctc gtgcgctctc ctgttccgac cctgccgctt accggatacc tgtccgcctt
      601 tctcccttcg ggaagcgtgg cgctttctca tagctcacgc tgtaggtatc tcagttcggt
      661 gtaggtcgtt cgctccaagc tgggctgtgt gcacgaaccc cccgttcagc ccgaccgctg
      721 cgccttatcc ggtaactatc gtcttgagtc caacccggta agacacgact tatcgccact
      781 ggcagcagcc actggtaaca ggattagcag agcgaggtat gtaggcggtg ctacagagtt
      841 cttgaagtgg tggcctaact acggctacac tagaagaaca gtatttggta tctgcgctct
      901 gctgaagcca gttaccttcg gaaaaagagt tggtagctct tgatccggca aacaaaccac
      961 cgctggtagc ggtggttttt ttgtttgcaa gcagcagatt acgcgcagaa aaaaaggatc
     1021 tcaagaagat cctttgatct tttctacggg gtctgacgct cagtggaacg aaaactcacg
     1081 ttaagggatt ttggtcatga gattatcaaa aaggatcttc acctagatcc ttttaaatta
     1141 aaaatgaagt tttaaatcaa tctaaagtat atatgagtaa acttggtctg acagttacca
     1201 atgcttaatc agtgaggcac ctatctcagc gatctgtcta tttcgttcat ccatagttgc
     1261 ctgactcccc gtcgtgtaga taactacgat acgggagggc ttaccatctg gccccagtgc
     1321 tgcaatgata ccgcgagacc cacgctcacc ggctccagat ttatcagcaa taaaccagcc
     1381 agccggaagg gccgagcgca gaagtggtcc tgcaacttta tccgcctcca tccagtctat
     1441 taattgttgc cgggaagcta gagtaagtag ttcgccagtt aatagtttgc gcaacgttgt
     1501 tgccattgct acaggcatcg tggtgtcacg ctcgtcgttt ggtatggctt cattcagctc
     1561 cggttcccaa cgatcaaggc gagttacatg atcccccatg ttgtgcaaaa aagcggttag
     1621 ctccttcggt cctccgatcg ttgtcagaag taagttggcc gcagtgttat cactcatggt
     1681 tatggcagca ctgcataatt ctcttactgt catgccatcc gtaagatgct tttctgtgac
     1741 tggtgagtac tcaaccaagt cattctgaga atagtgtatg cggcgaccga gttgctcttg
     1801 cccggcgtca atacgggata ataccgcgcc acatagcaga actttaaaag tgctcatcat
     1861 tggaaaacgt tcttcggggc gaaaactctc aaggatctta ccgctgttga gatccagttc
     1921 gatgtaaccc actcgtgcac ccaactgatc ttcagcatct tttactttca ccagcgtttc
     1981 tgggtgagca aaaacaggaa ggcaaaatgc cgcaaaaaag ggaataaggg cgacacggaa
     2041 atgttgaata ctcatactct tcctttttca atattattga agcatttatc agggttattg
     2101 tctcatgagc ggatacatat ttgaatgtat ttagaaaaat aaacaaatag gggttccgcg
     2161 cacatttccc cgaaaagtgc cacctgacgt ctaagaaacc attattatca tgacattaac
     2221 ctataaaaat aggcgtatca cgaggccctt tcgtctcgcg cgtttcggtg atgacggtga
     2281 aaacctctga cacatgcagc tcccggagac ggtcacagct tgtctgtaag cggatgccgg
     2341 gagcagacaa gcccgtcagg gcgcgtcagc gggtgttggc gggtgtcggg gctggcttaa
     2401 ctatgcggca tcagagcaga ttgtactgag agtgcaccat atgcggtgtg aaataccgca
     2461 cagatgcgta aggagaaaat accgcatcag gcgccattcg ccattcaggc tgcgcaactg
     2521 ttgggaaggg cgatcggtgc gggcctcttc gctattacgc cagctggcga aagggggatg
     2581 tgctgcaagg cgattaagtt gggtaacgcc agggttttcc cagtcacgac gttgtaaaac
     2641 gacggccagt gaattcgagc tcggtaccca tgatggagac ggagctgaag ccgccgggcc
     2701 cgcagcaaac ttcggggggc ggcggcggca actccaccgc ggcggcggcc ggcggctacc
     2761 agaaaaacag cccggaccgc gtcaagcggc ccatgaatgc cttcatggtg tggtcccgcg
     2821 ggctgcggcg caagatggcc caggagaacc ccaagatgca caactcggag atcagcaagc
     2881 gcctgggcgc cgagtggaaa cttttgtcgg agacggagaa gcggccgttc atcgacgagg
     2941 ctaagcggct gcgagcgctg cacatgaagg agcacccgga ttataaatac cggccccggc
     3001 ggaaaaccaa gacgctcatg aagaaggata agtacacgct gcccggcggg ctgctggccc
     3061 ccggcggcaa tagcatggcg agcggggtcg gggtgggcgc cggcctgggc gcgggcgtga
     3121 accagcgcat ggacagttac gcgcacatga acggctggag caacggcagc tacagcatga
     3181 tgcaggacca gctgggctac ccgcagcacc cgggcctcaa tgcgcacggc gcagcgcaga
     3241 tgcagcccat gcaccgctac gacgtgagcg ccctgcagta caactccatg accagctcgc
     3301 agacctacat gaacggctcg cccacctaca gcatgtccta ctcgcagcag ggcacccctg
     3361 gcatggctct tggctccatg ggttcggtgg tcaagtccga ggccagctcc agcccccctg
     3421 tggttacctc ttcctcccac tccagggcgc cctgccaggc cggggacctc cgggacatga
     3481 tcagcatgta tctccccggc gccgaggtgc cggaacccgc cgcccccagc agacttcaca
     3541 tgtcccagca ctaccagagc ggcccggtgc ccggcacggc cattaacggc acactgcccc
     3601 tctcacacat ggggattcca actactgcaa gcgagaatct ttattttcag ggcgccgcca
     3661 aattcaaaga aaccgctgct gctaaattcg aacgccagca catggacagc ggaggtggag
     3721 gttcgagcgg tccctcgggt tcgtcgagcc tggaagttct gttccagggg cccctgtcgt
     3781 cgagcggtcc ctcgggttcg atggtgagca aaggcgagga gctgttcatc ggggtggtgc
     3841 ccatcctggt cgagctggac ggcgacgtaa acggccacaa gttcagcgtg tccggcgagg
     3901 gcgagggcga tgccacctac ggcaagctga ccctgaagtt catctgcacc accggcaagc
     3961 tgcccgtgcc ctggcccacc ctcgtgacca ccctgaccta cggcgtgcag tgcttcagcc
     4021 gctaccccga ccacatgaag cagcacgact tcttcaagtc cgccatgccc gaaggctacg
     4081 tccaggagcg caccatcttc ttcaaggacg acggcaacta caagacccgc gccgaggtga
     4141 agttcgaggg cgacaccctg gtgaaccgca tcgagctgaa gggcatcgac ttcaaggagg
     4201 acggcaacat cctggggcac aagctggagt acaactacaa cagccacaac gtctatatca
     4261 tggccgacaa gcagaggaac ggcatcaagg tgaacttcaa gatccgccac aacatcgagg
     4321 acggcagcgt gcagctcgcc gaccactacc agcagaacac ccccatcggc gacggccccg
     4381 tgctgctgcc cgacaaccac tacctgagca cccagtccgc cctgagcaaa gaccccaacg
     4441 agaagcgcga tcacatggtc cttaaggagt tcgtgaccgc cgccgggatc actctcggca
     4501 tggacgagct gtacaagtaa tgatctagag tcgagttaat taagaattcc gccccccccc
     4561 ctctccctcc ccccccctaa cgttactggc cgaagccgct tggaataagg ccggtgtgcg
     4621 tttgtctata tgttattttc caccatattg ccgtcttttg gcaatgtgag ggcccggaaa
     4681 cctggccctg tcttcttgac gagcattcct aggggtcttt cccctctcgc caaaggaatg
     4741 cagggtctgt tgaatgtcgt gaaggaagca gttcctctgg aagcttcttg aagacaaaca
     4801 acgtctgtag cgaccctttg caggcagcgg aaccccccac ctggcgacag gtgcctctgc
     4861 ggccaaaagc cacgtgtata agatacacct gcaaaggcgg cacaacccca gtgccacgtt
     4921 gtgagttgga tagttgtgga aagagtcaaa tggctctcct caagcgtatt caacaagggg
     4981 ctgaaggatg cccagaaggt accccattgt atgggatctg atctggggcc tcggtgcaca
     5041 tgctttacat gtgtttagtc gaggttaaaa aaacgtctag gccccccgaa ccacggggac
     5101 gtggttttcc tttgaaaaac acgatgataa tatggccaca acctgttaca ttgcacaaga
     5161 taaaaatata tcatcacgaa cagtaaaact gtctgcttac ataaacagta atacaagggg
     5221 tgttatggga tcggccattg aacaagatgg attgcacgca ggttctccgg ccgcttgggt
     5281 ggagaggcta ttcggctatg actgggcaca acagacaatc ggctgctctg atgccgccgt
     5341 gttccggctg tcagcgcagg ggcgcccggt tctttttgtc aagaccgacc tgtccggtgc
     5401 cctgaatgaa ctgcaggacg aggcagcgcg gctatcgtgg ctggccacga cgggcgttcc
     5461 ttgcgcagct gtgctcgacg ttgtcactga agcgggaagg gactggctgc tattgggcga
     5521 agtgccgggg caggatctcc tgtcatctca ccttgctcct gccgagaaag tatccatcat
     5581 ggctgatgca atgcggcggc tgcatacgct tgatccggct acctgcccat tcgaccacca
     5641 agcgaaacat cgcatcgagc gagcacgtac tcggatggaa gccggtcttg tcgatcagga
     5701 tgatctggac gaggagcatc aggggctcgc gccagccgaa ctgttcgcca ggctcaaggc
     5761 gcgcatgccc gacggcgagg atctcgtcgt gacccatggc gacgcctgct tgccgaatat
     5821 catggtggaa aatggccgct tttctggatt catcgactgt ggccggctgg gtgtggcgga
     5881 ccgctatcag gacatagcgt tggctacccg tgatattgct gaagagcttg gcggcgaatg
     5941 ggctgaccgc ttcctcgtgc tttacggtat cgccgctccc gattcgcagc gcatcgcctt
     6001 ctatcgcctt cttgacgagt tcttctgagt ctgagggccg gacagcgaac tggagggggg
     6061 agaaattttc aaagaaaaac gagggaaatg ggaggggtgc aaaagaggag agtaagaaac
     6121 agcatggaga aaacccggta cgctcaaaaa gaaaaaggaa aaaaaaaaat cccatcaccc
     6181 acagcaaatg acagctgcaa aagagaacac caatcccatc cacactcacg caaaaaccgc
     6241 gatgccgaca agaaaacttt tatgagagag atcctggact tctttttggg ggactatttt
     6301 tgtacagaga aaaccggggg agggtgggga gggcggggga atggaccttg tatagatctg
     6361 gaggaaagaa agctacgaaa aactttttaa aagttctagt ggtacggtag gagctttgca
     6421 ggaagtttgc aaaagtcttt accaataata tttagagcta gtctccaagc gacgaaaaaa
     6481 atgttttaat atttgcaagc aacttttgta cagtatttat cgagataaac atggcaatca
     6541 aaatgtccat tgtttataag ctgagaattt gccaatattt ttcaaggaga ggcttcttgc
     6601 tgaattttga ttctgcagct gaaatttagg acagttgcaa acgtgaaaag aagaaaatta
     6661 ttcaaatttg gacattttaa ttgtttaaaa attgtacaaa aggaaaaaat tagaataagt
     6721 actggcgaac catctctgtg gtcttgttta aaaagggcaa aagttttaga ctgtactaaa
     6781 ttttataact tactgttaaa agcaaaaatg gccatgcagg ttgacgccgt tggtaattta
     6841 taatagcttt tgttcgatcc caactttcca ttttgttcag ataaaaaaaa ccatgaaatt
     6901 actgtgtttg aaatattttc ttatggtttg taatatttct gtaaatttat agtgatattt
     6961 taaggttttc ccccctttat tttccgtagt tgtattttaa aagattcggc tctgtattat
     7021 ttgaatcagt ctgccgagaa tccatg
//
